>Addgene plasmid #41384 | mRIP3 GFP RHIM mut | addgene full sequence | sequence record 298554 | Addgene NGS Result
TTGAGATCCTTTTTTTCTGCGCGTAATCTGCTGCTTGCAAACAAAAAAACCACCGCTACCAGCGGTGGTT
TGTTTGCCGGATCAAGAGCTACCAACTCTTTTTCCGAAGGTAACTGGCTTCAGCAGAGCGCAGATACCAA
ATACTGTTCTTCTAGTGTAGCCGTAGTTAGGCCACCACTTCAAGAACTCTGTAGCACCGCCTACATACCT
CGCTCTGCTAATCCTGTTACCAGTGGCTGCTGCCAGTGGCGATAAGTCGTGTCTTACCGGGTTGGACTCA
AGACGATAGTTACCGGATAAGGCGCAGCGGTCGGGCTGAACGGGGGGTTCGTGCACACAGCCCAGCTTGG
AGCGAACGACCTACACCGAACTGAGATACCTACAGCGTGAGCTATGAGAAAGCGCCACGCTTCCCGAAGG
GAGAAAGGCGGACAGGTATCCGGTAAGCGGCAGGGTCGGAACAGGAGAGCGCACGAGGGAGCTTCCAGGG
GGAAACGCCTGGTATCTTTATAGTCCTGTCGGGTTTCGCCACCTCTGACTTGAGCGTCGATTTTTGTGAT
GCTCGTCAGGGGGGCGGAGCCTATGGAAAAACGCCAGCAACGCGGCCTTTTTACGGTTCCTGGCCTTTTG
CTGGCCTTTTGCTCACATGTTCTTTCCTGCGTTATCCCCTGATTCTGTGGATAACCGTATTACCGCCATG
CATTAGTTATTAATAGTAATCAATTACGGGGTCATTAGTTCATAGCCCATATATGGAGTTCCGCGTTACA
TAACTTACGGTAAATGGCCCGCCTGGCTGACCGCCCAACGACCCCCGCCCATTGACGTCAATAATGACGT
ATGTTCCCATAGTAACGCCAATAGGGACTTTCCATTGACGTCAATGGGTGGAGTATTTACGGTAAACTGC
CCACTTGGCAGTACATCAAGTGTATCATATGCCAAGTACGCCCCCTATTGACGTCAATGACGGTAAATGG
CCCGCCTGGCATTATGCCCAGTACATGACCTTATGGGACTTTCCTACTTGGCAGTACATCTACGTATTAG
TCATCGCTATTACCATGGTGATGCGGTTTTGGCAGTACATCAATGGGCGTGGATAGCGGTTTGACTCACG
GGGATTTCCAAGTCTCCACCCCATTGACGTCAATGGGAGTTTGTTTTGGCACCAAAATCAACGGGACTTT
CCAAAATGTCGTAACAACTCCGCCCCATTGACGCAAATGGGCGGTAGGCGTGTACGGTGGGAGGTCTATA
TAAGCAGAGCTGGTTTAGTGAACCGTCAGATCCGCTAGCGCTACCGGACTCAGATCTACTATGTCTTCTG
TCAAGTTATGGCCTACTGGTGCGTCAGCGGTTCCTCTGGTGAGCCGTGAAGAACTGAAGAAGCTGGAGTT
TGTGGGCAAAGGAGGGTTCGGAGTCGTGTTCCGGGCACACCACAGAACATGGAACCATGATGTAGCAGTC
AAGATCGTGAACTCGAAGAAGATATCCTGGGAGGTGAAGGCTATGGTTAATCTTCGTAATGAGAACGTTC
TGCTCCTGCTGGGGGTCACTGAGGACCTCCAGTGGGACTTCGTGTCCGGGCAGGCTCTGGTGACAAGATT
CATGGAGAATGGCTCCCTCGCAGGGCTGCTGCAACCCGAGTGCCCTCGGCCCTGGCCACTCCTCTGTCGC
CTGCTGCAGGAAGTGGTGCTGGGGATGTGCTACCTACACAGCTTGGACCCTCCGCTCCTGCACCGGGACC
TCAAGCCCTCTAACATTCTGCTGGATCCAGAGCTCCACGCCAAGCTAGCAGATTTTGGCCTGTCCACGTT
TCAGGGAGGGTCCCAGTCAGGGTCAGGATCAGGATCAGGATCCAGGGACTCTGGGGGCACCCTAGCGTAC
TTGGACCCAGAGCTGTTATTTAAAGTCAACCTGAAGGCTTCTAAAGCGAGTGATGTCTACAGCTTTGGGA
TCCTCGTGTGGGCAGTGCTGGCTGGCAGAGAAGCTGAGTTGGTAGACAAGACTTCACTAATCCGGGAAAC
AGTGTGTGACAGGCAGAGTCGTCCTCCACTGACAGAGCTGCCTCCAGGTAGCCCTGAGACTCCCGGCTTG
GAAAAACTGAAGGAGTTAATGATTCATTGCTGGGGTTCCCAGTCCGAAAACAGGCCATCCTTCCAGGACT
GCGAACCAAAAACCAATGAAGTTTACAATCTGGTAAAGGACAAGGTAGATGCTGCTGTCTCCGAGGTAAA
GCATTATCTGTCTCAGCACAGAAGCAGTGGCAGAAACTTGTCTGCCAGAGAGCCAAGCCAAAGAGGCACA
GAAATGGATTGCCCGAGGGAAACCATGGTTTCTAAAATGCTGGACCGCCTGCATTTGGAGGAACCCTCCG
GACCAGTTCCTGGAAAATGTCCTGAGAGGCAAGCACAGGACACATCAGTTGGGCCTGCCACACCAGCAAG
GACATCTTCTGACCCCGTGGCTGGCACTCCTCAGATTCCACATACTTTACCCTTCAGAGGCACAACACCT
GGGCCAGTCTTTACTGAGACTCCCGGTCCTCACCCCCAAAGGAATCAGGGAGATGGAAGACACGGCACTC
CTTGGTATCCCTGGACCCCACCGAATCCAATGACAGGGCCACCGGCTCTCGTCTTCAACAACTGTTCTGA
AGTGGCGGCTGCGGCCTACAACTCCTTGGTAGCACCACCAAGAACTACTGCCTCAAGTTCGGCCAAGTAT
GACCAAGCACAGTTCGGCAGGGGTAGGGGCTGGCAGCCCTTCCACAAGCGAATTCTGCAGTCGACGGTAC
CGCGGGCCCGGGATCCACCGGTCGCCACCATGGTGAGCAAGGGCGAGGAGCTGTTCACCGGGGTGGTGCC
CATCCTGGTCGAGCTGGACGGCGACGTAAACGGCCACAAGTTCAGCGTGTCCGGCGAGGGCGAGGGCGAT
GCCACCTACGGCAAGCTGACCCTGAAGTTCATCTGCACCACCGGCAAGCTGCCCGTGCCCTGGCCCACCC
TCGTGACCACCCTGACCTACGGCGTGCAGTGCTTCAGCCGCTACCCCGACCACATGAAGCAGCACGACTT
CTTCAAGTCCGCCATGCCCGAAGGCTACGTCCAGGAGCGCACCATCTTCTTCAAGGACGACGGCAACTAC
AAGACCCGCGCCGAGGTGAAGTTCGAGGGCGACACCCTGGTGAACCGCATCGAGCTGAAGGGCATCGACT
TCAAGGAGGACGGCAACATCCTGGGGCACAAGCTGGAGTACAACTACAACAGCCACAACGTCTATATCAT
GGCCGACAAGCAGAAGAACGGCATCAAGGTGAACTTCAAGATCCGCCACAACATCGAGGACGGCAGCGTG
CAGCTCGCCGACCACTACCAGCAGAACACCCCCATCGGCGACGGCCCCGTGCTGCTGCCCGACAACCACT
ACCTGAGCACCCAGTCCGCCCTGAGCAAAGACCCCAACGAGAAGCGCGATCACATGGTCCTGCTGGAGTT
CGTGACCGCCGCCGGGATCACTCTCGGCATGGACGAGCTGTACAAGTAAAGCGGCCGCGACTCTAGATCA
TAATCAGCCATACCACATTTGTAGAGGTTTTACTTGCTTTAAAAAACCTCCCACACCTCCCCCTGAACCT
GAAACATAAAATGAATGCAATTGTTGTTGTTAACTTGTTTATTGCAGCTTATAATGGTTACAAATAAAGC
AATAGCATCACAAATTTCACAAATAAAGCATTTTTTTCACTGCATTCTAGTTGTGGTTTGTCCAAACTCA
TCAATGTATCTTAAGGCGTAAATTGTAAGCGTTAATATTTTGTTAAAATTCGCGTTAAATTTTTGTTAAA
TCAGCTCATTTTTTAACCAATAGGCCGAAATCGGCAAAATCCCTTATAAATCAAAAGAATAGACCGAGAT
AGGGT
[37 nt withheld, positions 3926-3962]
AAAGAACGTGGACTCCAACGTCAAAGG
[49 nt withheld, positions 3990-4038]
T
[91 nt withheld, positions 4040-4130]
G
[124 nt withheld, positions 4132-4255]
CAGGTGGCACTTTTCGGGGAAATGTGCGCGGAACCCCTATTTGTTTATTTTTCTAAATACATTCAAATAT
GTATCCGCTCATGAGACAATAACCCTGATAAATGCTTCAATAATATTGAAAAAGGAAGAGTCCTGAGGCG
GAAAGAACCAGCTGTGGAATGTGTGTCAGTTAGGGTGTGGAAAGTCCCCAGGCTCCCCAGCAGGCAGAAG
TATGCAAAGCATGCATCTCAATTAGTCAGCAACCAGGTGTGGAAAGTCCCCAGGCTCCCCAGCAGGCAGA
AGTATGCAAAGCATGCATCTCAATTAGTCAGCAACCATAGTCCCGCCCCTAACTCCGCCCATCCCGCCCC
TAACTCCGCCCAGTTCCGCCCATTCTCCGCCCCATGGCTGACTAATTTTTTTTATTTATGCAGAGGCCGA
GGCCGCCTCGGCCTCTGAGCTATTCCAGAAGTAGTGAGGAGGCTTTTTTGGAGGCCTAGGCTTTTGCAAA
GATCGATCAAGAGACAGGATGAGGATCGTTTCGCATGATTGAACAAGATGGATTGCACGCAGGTTCTCCG
GCCGCTTGGGTGGAGAGGCTATTCGGCTATGACTGGGCACAACAGACAATCGGCTGCTCTGATGCCGCCG
TGTTCCGGCTGTCAGCGCAGGGGCGCCCGGTTCTTTTTGTCAAGACCGACCTGTCCGGTGCCCTGAATGA
ACTGCAAGACGAGGCAGCGCGGCTATCGTGGCTGGCCACGACGGGCGTTCCTTGCGCAGCTGTGCTCGAC
GTTGTCACTGAAGCGGGAAGGGACTGGCTGCTATTGGGCGAAGTGCCGGGGCAGGATCTCCTGTCATCTC
ACCTTGCTCCTGCCGAGAAAGTATCCATCATGGCTGATGCAATGCGGCGGCTGCATACGCTTGATCCGGC
TACCTGCCCATTCGACCACCAAGCGAAACATCGCATCGAGCGAGCACGTACTCGGATGGAAGCCGGTCTT
GTCGATCAGGATGATCTGGACGAAGAGCATCAGGGGCTCGCGCCAGCCGAACTGTTCGCCAGGCTCAAGG
CGAGCATGCCCGACGGCGAGGATCTCGTCGTGACCCATGGCGATGCCTGCTTGCCGAATATCATGGTGGA
AAATGGCCGCTTTTCTGGATTCATCGACTGTGGCCGGCTGGGTGTGGCGGACCGCTATCAGGACATAGCG
TTGGCTACCCGTGATATTGCTGAAGAGCTTGGCGGCGAATGGGCTGACCGCTTCCTCGTGCTTTACGGTA
TCGCCGCTCCCGATTCGCAGCGCATCGCCTTCTATCGCCTTCTTGACGAGTTCTTCTGAGCGGGACTCTG
GGGTTCGAAATGACCGACCAAGCGACGCCCAACCTGCCATCACGAGATTTCGATTCCACCGCCGCCTTCT
ATGAAAGGTTGGGCTTCGGAATCGTTTTCCGGGACGCCGGCTGGATGATCCTCCAGCGCGGGGATCTCAT
GCTGGAGTTCTTCGCCCACCCTAGGGGGAGGCTAACTGAAACACGGAAGGAGACAATACCGGAAGGAACC
CGCGCTATGACGGCAATAAAAAGACAGAATAAAACGCACGGTGTTGGGTCGTTTGTTCATAAACGCGGGG
TTCGGTCCCAGGGCTGGCACTCTGTCGATACCCCACCGAGACCCCATTGGGGCCAATACGCCCGCGTTTC
TTCCTTTTCCCCACCCCACCCCCCAAGTTCGGGTGAAGGCCCAGGGCTCGCAGCCAACGTCGGGGCGGCA
GGCCCTGCCATAGCCTCAGGTTACTCATATATACTTTAGATTGATTTAAAACTTCATTTTTAATTTAAAA
GGATCTAGGTGAAGATCCTTTTTGATAATCTCATGACCAAAATCCCTTAACGTGAGTTTTCGTTCCACTG
AGCGTCAGACCCCGTAGAAAAGATCAAAGGATCTTC
Features (pLannotate 1.2.2; 16 found; start..end, strand, type, name):
      1..589     +  rep_origin     ori: high-copy-number ColE1/pMB1/pBR322/pUC origin of replication
    764..1067    +  enhancer       CMV enhancer: human cytomegalovirus immediate early enhancer
   1068..1271    +  promoter       CMV promoter: human cytomegalovirus (CMV) immediate early promoter
   1294..1317    +  misc_feature   MCS (fragment): multiple cloning site
   1321..2778    +  CDS            Ripk3: RIPK3_MOUSE - Also known as Rip3 From Mus musculus (Mouse).
   2779..2816    +  misc_feature   MCS (fragment): multiple cloning site
   2830..3549    +  CDS            EGFP: the original enhanced GFP (Yang et al., 1996) mammalian codon-optimized
   3566..3649    +  CDS            large T antigen (fragment): large T antigen from SV40 (simian virus 40)
   3672..3793    +  polyA_signal   SV40 poly(A) signal: SV40 polyadenylation signal
   3827..4255    -  rep_origin     f1 ori (sequence partly withheld): f1 bacteriophage origin of replication; arrow indicates direction of (+) strand synthesis
   4282..4386    +  promoter       AmpR promoter: bla
   4388..4745    +  promoter       SV40 promoter: SV40 enhancer and early promoter
   4780..5574    +  CDS            NeoR/KanR: aminoglycoside phosphotransferase from Tn5; aph(3')-II (or nptII); confers resistance to neomycin, kanamycin, and G418 (Geneticin®)
   5595..5747    +  CDS            ble (fragment): BLE_KLEPN - Experimental evidence at protein level: Swiss-Prot protein existence level 1. Binding protein with a strong affinity to the bleomycin family of antibiotics. Binds to CL990; an antimitotic-antibiotic compound. From Klebsiella pneumoniae.
   5806..5853    +  polyA_signal   HSV TK poly(A) signal: herpes simplex virus thymidine kinase polyadenylation signal (Cole and Stacy, 1985)
   5944..5960    -  polyA_signal   bGH poly(A) signal (fragment): bovine growth hormone polyadenylation signal
