[The description below was written by a language model from this plasmid's Addgene catalogue record and pLannotate feature annotations shown in this document.]
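Description:
mRIP3 GFP RHIM mut is a mammalian expression plasmid built on the Clontech pEGFP-N1 backbone; its sequenced record is about 6.2 kb. It carries the mouse Ripk3 (RIP3) coding sequence cloned into the multiple cloning site, upstream of EGFP, so that the kinase is produced as a fusion with GFP at its C terminus. Transcription is driven by the human cytomegalovirus immediate early enhancer and promoter and terminated by the SV40 polyadenylation signal. The insert is described as a RHIM mutant, meaning that the RIP homotypic interaction motif has been altered. This is the short segment through which RIP3 associates with RIP1 and other RHIM-containing proteins. The record does not state which residues were changed, and the restriction sites used for cloning are not recorded.

The plasmid is propagated in E. coli from a high-copy ColE1/pUC-type origin. An f1 origin is also present, which allows single-stranded DNA production. Selection relies on a single Tn5 NeoR/KanR cassette placed behind tandem bacterial (bla) and SV40 early promoters and followed by the HSV TK polyadenylation signal. The same gene therefore confers kanamycin resistance in bacteria and G418 resistance in transfected mammalian cells, which permits stable line selection. The small annotated fragments of large T antigen, ble and bGH poly(A) are most likely backbone remnants or partial matches rather than functional elements.

The associated publication concerns assembly of the RIP1–RIP3 complex in programmed necrosis. In that context the construct would serve as an interaction-defective, fluorescently trackable counterpart to wild-type RIP3-GFP, for testing whether complex formation and necrotic signalling depend on the RHIM.
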