Addgene plasmid #41384: mRIP3 GFP RHIM mut
Depositing lab: Francis Chan. Depositing organization: University of Massachusetts, Worcester. Publication: Phosphorylation-driven assembly of the RIP1-RIP3 complex regulates programmed necrosis and virus-induced inflammation. Cho YS, Challa S, Moquin D, Genga R, Ray TD, Guildford M, Chan FK. Cell. 2009 Jun 12;137(6):1112-23. 10.1016/j.cell.2009.05.037 PubMed 19524513.
Backbone
  Vector backbone: pEGFP-N1
  Backbone manufacturer: Clontech
  Backbone size w/o insert (bp): 4700
  Vector type: Mammalian Expression
Growth in bacteria
  Bacterial resistance: Kanamycin, 50 μg/mL
  Growth temperature: 37°C
  Growth strain: DH5alpha
  Copy number: High Copy
Gene/Insert
  Gene/Insert name: RIP3
  Species: M. musculus (mouse)
  Mutation: RHIM mutant
  Entrez Gene: Ripk3 (a.k.a. 2610528K09Rik, Rip3)
  Promoter: CMV
  Tag / fusion protein: GFP (C terminal on backbone)
  Cloning method: Restriction Enzyme; 5′ cloning site n/a (unknown if destroyed); 3′ cloning site n/a (unknown if destroyed)
  Sequencing primers: 5′ CMV-F; 3′ EGFP-N
Terms and licenses: Academic/Nonprofit Terms; Industry Terms: Not Available to Industry
How to cite: mRIP3 GFP RHIM mut was a gift from Francis Chan (Addgene plasmid # 41384 ; http://n2t.net/addgene:41384 ; RRID:Addgene_41384)
