>Addgene plasmid #41384 | mRIP3 GFP RHIM mut | addgene partial sequence | sequence record 55952 | EGFP-N 5'-CGTCGCCGTCCAGCTCGACCAG-3'
GCTCCTCGCCCTTGCTCACCATGGTGGCGACCGGTGGATCCCGGGCCCGCGGTACCGTCGACTGCAGAAT
TCGCTTGTGGAAGGGCTGCCAGCCCCTACCCCTGCCGAACTGTGCTTGGTCATACTTGGCCGAACTTGAG
GCAGTAGTTCTTGGTGGTGCTACCAAGGAGTTGTAGGCCGCAGCCGCCACTTCAGAACAGTTGTTGAAGA
CGAGAGCCGGTGGCCCTGTCATTGGATTCGGTGGGGTCCAGGGATACCAAGGAGTGCCGTGTCTTCCATC
TCCCTGATTCCTTTGGGGGTGAGGACCGGGAGTCTCAGTAAAGACTGGCCCAGGTGTTGTGCCTCTGAAG
GGTAAAGTATGTGGAATCTGAGGAGTGCCAGCCACGGGGTCAGAAGATGTCCTTGCTGGTGTGGCAGGCC
CAACTGATGTGTCCTGTGCTTGCCTCTCAGGACATTTTCCAGGAACTGGTCCGGAGGGTTCCTCCAAATG
CAGGCGGTCCAGCATTTTAGAAACCATGGTTTCCCTCGGGCAATCCATTTCTGTGCCTCTTTGGCTTGGC
TCTCTGGCAGACAAGTTTCTGCCACTGCTTCTGTGCTGAGACAGATAATGCTTTACCTCGGAGACAGCAG
CATCTACCTTGTCCTTTACCAGATTGTAAACTTCATTGGTTTTTGGTTCGCAGTCCTGGAAGGATGGCCT
GTTTTCGGACTGGGAACCCCAGCAATGAATCATTAACTCCTTCAGTTTTTCCAAGCCGGGAGTCTCAGGG
CTACCTGGAGGCAGCTCTGTCAGTGGAGGACGACTCTGCCTGTCACACACTGTTTCCCGGATTAGTGAAG
TCTTGTCTACCAACTCAGCTTCTCTGCCAGCCAGCACTGCCCACACGAGGATCCCAAAGCTGTAGACATC
ACTCGCTTTAGAAGCCTTCAGGTTGACTTTAAATAACAGCTCTGGGTCCAAGTACGCTAGGGTGCCCCCA
GAGTCCCTGGATCCTGATCCTGATCCTGA
