>Addgene plasmid #41384 | mRIP3 GFP RHIM mut | addgene partial sequence | sequence record 56266 | CMV-F 5'-CGCAAATGGGCGGTAGGCGTG-3'
GCAGAGCTGGTTTAGTGAACCGTCAGATCCGCTAGCGCTACCGGACTCAGATCTACTATGTCTTCTGTCA
AGTTATGGCCTACTGGTGCGTCAGCGGTTCCTCTGGTGAGCCGTGAAGAACTGAAGAAGCTGGAGTTTGT
GGGCAAAGGAGGGTTCGGAGTCGTGTTCCGGGCACACCACAGAACATGGAACCATGATGTAGCAGTCAAG
ATCGTGAACTCGAAGAAGATATCCTGGGAGGTGAAGGCTATGGTTAATCTTCGTAATGAGAACGTTCTGC
TCCTGCTGGGGGTCACTGAGGACCTCCAGTGGGACTTCGTGTCCGGGCAGGCTCTGGTGACAAGATTCAT
GGAGAATGGCTCCCTCGCAGGGCTGCTGCAACCCGAGTGCCCTCGGCCCTGGCCACTCCTCTGTCGCCTG
CTGCAGGAAGTGGTGCTGGGGATGTGCTACCTACACAGCTTGGACCCTCCGCTCCTGCACCGGGACCTCA
AGCCCTCTAACATTCTGCTGGATCCAGAGCTCCACGCCAAGCTAGCAGATTTTGGCCTGTCCACGTTTCA
GGGAGGGTCCCAGTCAGGGTCAGGATCAGGATCAGGATCCAGGGACTCTGGGGGCACCCTAGCGTACTTG
GACCCAGAGCTGTTATTTAAAGTCAACCTGAAGGCTTCTAAAGCGAGTGATGTCTACAGCTTTGGGATCC
TCGTGTGGGCAGTGCTGGCTGGCAGAGAAGCTGAGTTGGTAGACAAGACTTCACTAATCCGGGAAACAGT
GTGTGACAGGCAGAGTCGTCCTCCACTGACAGAGCTGCCTCCAGGTAGCCCTGAGACTCCCGGCTTGGAA
AAACTGAAGGAGTTAATGATTCATTGCTGGGGTTCCCAGTCCGAAAACAGGCCATCCTTC
